>Addgene plasmid #90289 | BB1_P_12_asn_mbfA | depositor full sequence | sequence record 176365 | BB1_P_12_asn_mbfA sequence 4438 bps
GATCTCTGTCAGACCAAGTTTACTCATATATACTTTAGATTGATTTAAAACTTCATTTTTAATTTAAAAG
GATCTAGGTGAAGATCCTTTTTGATAATCTCATGAACAATAAAACTGTCTGCTTACATAAACAGTAATAC
AAGGGGTGTTATGAGCCATATTCAACGGGAAACGTCTTGCTCTAGGCCGCGATTAAATTCCAACATGGAT
GCTGATTTATATGGGTATAAATGGGCTCGCGATAATGTCGGGCAATCAGGTGCGACAATCTATCGATTGT
ATGGGAAGCCCGATGCGCCAGAGTTGTTTCTGAAACATGGCAAAGGTAGCGTTGCCAATGATGTTACAGA
TGAGATGGTCAGACTAAACTGGCTGACGGAATTTATGCCTCTTCCGACCATCAAGCATTTTATCCGTACT
CCTGATGATGCATGGTTACTCACCACTGCGATCCCCGGGAAAACAGCATTCCAGGTATTAGAAGAATATC
CTGATTCAGGTGAAAATATTGTTGATGCGCTGGCAGTGTTCCTGCGCCGGTTGCATTCGATTCCTGTTTG
TAATTGTCCTTTTAACAGCGATCGCGTATTTCGTCTCGCTCAGGCGCAATCACGAATGAATAACGGTTTG
GTTGATGCGAGTGATTTTGATGACGAGCGTAATGGCTGGCCTGTTGAACAAGTCTGGAAAGAAATGCATA
AACTTTTGCCATTCTCACCGGATTCAGTCGTCACTCATGGTGATTTCTCACTTGATAACCTTATTTTTGA
CGAGGGGAAATTAATAGGTTGTATTGATGTTGGACGAGTCGGAATCGCAGACCGATACCAGGATCTTGCC
ATCCTATGGAACTGCCTCGGTGAGTTTTCTCCTTCATTACAGAAACGGCTTTTTCAAAAATATGGTATTG
ATAATCCTGATATGAATAAATTGCAGTTTCATTTGATGCTCGATGAGTTTTTCTAAGAATTAATTCATGA
CCAAAATCCCTTAACGTGAGTTTTCGTTCCACTGAGCGTCAGACCCCGTAGAAAAGATCAAAGGATCTTC
TTGAGATCCTTTTTTTCTGCGCGTAATCTGCTGCTTGCAAACAAAAAAACCACCGCTACCAGCGGTGGTT
TGTTTGCCGGATCAAGAGCTACCAACTCTTTTTCCGAAGGTAACTGGCTTCAGCAGAGCGCAGATACCAA
ATACTGTCCTTCTAGTGTAGCCGTAGTTAGGCCACCACTTCAAGAACTCTGTAGCACCGCCTACATACCT
CGCTCTGCTAATCCTGTTACCAGTGGCTGCTGCCAGTGGCGATAAGTCGTGTCTTACCGGGTTGGACTCA
AGACGATAGTTACCGGATAAGGCGCAGCGGTCGGGCTGAACGGGGGGTTCGTGCACACAGCCCAGCTTGG
AGCGAACGACCTACACCGAACTGAGATACCTACAGCGTGAGCTATGAGAAAGCGCCACGCTTCCCGAAGG
GAGAAAGGCGGACAGGTATCCGGTAAGCGGCAGGGTCGGAACAGGAGAGCGCACGAGGGAGCTTCCAGGG
GGAAACGCCTGGTATCTTTATAGTCCTGTCGGGTTTCGCCACCTCTGACTTGAGCGTCGATTTTTGTGAT
GCTCGTCAGGGGGGCGGAGCCTATGGAAAAACGCCAGCAACGCGGCCTTTTTACGGTTCCTGGCCTTTTG
CTGGCCTTTTGCTCACATGTTCTTTCCTGCGTTATCCCCTGATTCTGTGGATAACCGTATTACCGCCTTT
GAGTGAGCTGATACCGCTCGCCGCAGCCGAACGACCGAGCGCAGCGAGTCAGTGAGCGAGGAAGCGGAAG
AGCGCCCAATACGCAAACCGCCTCTCCCCGCGCGTTGGCCGATTCATTAATGCAGCTGGCACGACAGGTT
TCCCGACTGGAAAGCGGGCAGTGAGCGCAACGCAATTAATGTGAGTTAGCTCACTCATTAGGCACCCCAG
GCTTTACACTTTATGCTTCCGGCTCGTATGTTGTGTGGAATTGTGAGCGGATAACAATTTCACACAGGAA
ACAGCTATGACCATGATTACGCCAAGCTCTAATACGACTCACTATAGGGAAAGCTCGGTACCACGCATGC
TGCAGACGCGTTACGTATCGGATCCAGAATTCGTGATGAAGACGCGGAGGTACAGTGGCCATGAAATCCA
ATCATTTCCTTCTGGCCGCCCTCGGGCAAGAGATAGTGCCGCAGAGGACTCTCACAGCATCTACATCTGC
GACCGCAACAGCCACCAAGCGAGGCGCACATGAGCTTGTCCTCCTCCCATGCCAAAGTTTGGCCCTCTTC
GTTTCTGTGATGCTGAAGGAAGTCAAACTCGTCGATGATAGGACCAGATGGTTTGTCAAGGGTCAACGCT
TTCCATGCCTTCTGGCACCGGTAGTAATGCTCTTCTGCAAGGGAGACTTGACGTTTCGGATCCGCGGGCC
CCGGGACATGCTGGAAGGGATTTTCTGGCTCAATACCACGTCTGTATTTGACCCTTTCCAGACAGTTAAT
CCGCTGCAGGAGGGCGAACTGTAGCTCCTCGTTCTCCTTGTAGCGCTTGATCCAGTCTTTTTGGATGTTG
CACTTGCTTGGCCTATGCTTCTCATATAATCTTGCCCTGTCATAGAGACGACGTCTGAGATTGTAGCGTT
CGTCTTTGATCACCCGGAGCCAGATAGGCCTGAGTATATCTGACATTAGATCAAAGGGTCTGTGGATAGT
CTCCTTCAGCATCAGCGACGCATGTGACTCGCATGTCGGAGAGAGCTTGTGGGTGGTCATCTTTGATGGC
GTCCTCTGCTTTCCCTTGATTTTCGTTGATTGTTTTTCGAAAGTTAAGTCTGGAAGTCAAGAGAATCCTT
CTGCCAGACATTATATTTACGTATACTGACGTAGTAGAAACAGCGTCAGGATGAGGACATGGTGTGTGCT
GGACCACGGAATCATAGTTCATCAGTATATTGGGTTGGACAAATAACGCTGAGCATGTATATGTCTTTAC
ACACTATAAAAGCCAGCGAACGCCAATAAAATAGGGCATATTGATGTGAAAATATGACACCAGTTAAAAG
CAGTGTATTGATTTTATCTCTCTTCACCTCGGACCTATACTACCGTATACAAGACTCAACTTACTTCCAG
ATATAGTAATATACACCCTATGGACGAACCAGCACAATAATTACAGCCAAACAACACCACCCAAATGGCA
TATTCCTAATCAGCACTAAGCACAAATACCACTGTCATCACAGCATAATCAATAAGAATCCCAGACAACC
GACTCACTCTGACTCACCTTACACAAACCCCCAAGCAAAGCGCAGCCCAGAACCTCAGCCAACAATCGGG
CAACGTACGGGGAAAGATTGGCCGATCCATGATGTCAGCAGCCCTAACCCAAAGCGGACTAGCGCATACC
GCCCCTCTGACTCCGCCATCCCAGGGCTCGAGAAGCTTCCGTGGCGTCGATATAAATTCAGCGGGCCTTG
AACATCCCTCCTTACGACACACCTCACGCGATCGATTTTGACACTCACACACCGCCACCCTCACATCCTC
CACCCACACCACACCCCTTAATCAACCCACCATCACCGCTAGAACGTCTATCTCATCACCGACTTCTCAT
CCATCTTCAAACATGGCGTCTTCATCTGAATTCGTCGACAAGCTTCTCGAGCCTAGGCTAGCTCTAGACC
ACACGTGTGGGGGCCCGAGCTCGCGGCCGCTGTATTCTATAGTGTCACCTAAATGGCCGCACAATTCACT
GGCCGTCGTTTTACAACGTCGTGACTGGGAAAACCCTGGCGTTACCCAACTTAATCGCCTTGCAGCACAT
CCCCCTTTCGCCAGCTGGCGTAATAGCGAAGAGGCCCGCACCGATCGCCCTTCCCAACAGTTGCGCAGCC
TGAATGGCGAATGGAAATTGTAAGCGTTAATATTTTGTTAAAATTCGCGTTAAATTTTTGTTAAATCAGC
TCATTTTTTAACCAATAGGCCGAAATCGGCAAAATCCCTTATAAATCAAAAGAATAGACCGAGATAGGGT
[37 nt withheld, positions 4061-4097]
AAAGAACGTGGACTCCAACGTCAAAGG
[49 nt withheld, positions 4125-4173]
T
[91 nt withheld, positions 4175-4265]
G
[124 nt withheld, positions 4267-4390]
CAGGTGGCACTTTTCGGGGAAATGTGCGCGGAACCCCTATTTGTTTAA
Features (pLannotate 1.2.2; 11 found; start..end, strand, type, name):
    151..966     +  CDS            KanR: aminoglycoside phosphotransferase; aph(3')-Ia; confers resistance to kanamycin in bacteria or G418 (Geneticin®) in eukaryotes
   1051..1639    +  rep_origin     ori: high-copy-number ColE1/pMB1/pBR322/pUC origin of replication
   1822..1914    +  CDS            lacI (fragment): lac repressor; lacI; The lac repressor binds to the lac operator to inhibit transcription in E. coli. This inhibition can be relieved by adding lactose or isopropyl-β-D-thiogalactopyranoside (IPTG).
   1927..1948    +  protein_bind   CAP binding site: CAP binding activates transcription in the presence of cAMP. E. coli catabolite activator protein
   1963..1993    +  promoter       lac promoter: promoter for the E. coli lac operon
   2001..2017    +  protein_bind   lac operator: The lac repressor binds to the lac operator to inhibit transcription in E. coli. This inhibition can be relieved by adding lactose or isopropyl-β-D-thiogalactopyranoside (IPTG). lac repressor encoded by lacI
   2060..2078    +  promoter       T7 promoter: promoter for bacteriophage T7 RNA polymerase
   3746..3764    -  promoter       SP6 promoter: promoter for bacteriophage SP6 RNA polymerase
   3774..3931    +  CDS            lacZα (fragment): LacZα fragment of β-galactosidase; lacZ fragment
   3962..4390    -  rep_origin     f1 ori (sequence partly withheld): f1 bacteriophage origin of replication; arrow indicates direction of (+) strand synthesis
   4417..4437    +  promoter       AmpR promoter (fragment): bla
