>Addgene plasmid #90289 | BB1_P_12_asn_mbfA | addgene full sequence | sequence record 181735 | Addgene NGS Result
GATCTCTGTCAGACCAAGTTTACTCATATATACTTTAGATTGATTTAAAACTTCATTTTTAATTTAAAAG
GATCTAGGTGAAGATCCTTTTTGATAATCTCATGAACAATAAAACTGTCTGCTTACATAAACAGTAATAC
AAGGGGTGTTATGAGCCATATTCAACGGGAAACGTCTTGCTCTAGGCCGCGATTAAATTCCAACATGGAT
GCTGATTTATATGGGTATAAATGGGCTCGCGATAATGTCGGGCAATCAGGTGCGACAATCTATCGATTGT
ATGGGAAGCCCGATGCGCCAGAGTTGTTTCTGAAACATGGCAAAGGTAGCGTTGCCAATGATGTTACAGA
TGAGATGGTCAGACTAAACTGGCTGACGGAATTTATGCCTCTTCCGACCATCAAGCATTTTATCCGTACT
CCTGATGATGCATGGTTACTCACCACTGCGATCCCCGGGAAAACAGCATTCCAGGTATTAGAAGAATATC
CTGATTCAGGTGAAAATATTGTTGATGCGCTGGCAGTGTTCCTGCGCCGGTTGCATTCGATTCCTGTTTG
TAATTGTCCTTTTAACAGCGATCGCGTATTTCGTCTCGCTCAGGCGCAATCACGAATGAATAACGGTTTG
GTTGATGCGAGTGATTTTGATGACGAGCGTAATGGCTGGCCTGTTGAACAAGTCTGGAAAGAAATGCATA
AACTTTTGCCATTCTCACCGGATTCAGTCGTCACTCATGGTGATTTCTCACTTGATAACCTTATTTTTGA
CGAGGGGAAATTAATAGGTTGTATTGATGTTGGACGAGTCGGAATCGCAGACCGATACCAGGATCTTGCC
ATCCTATGGAACTGCCTCGGTGAGTTTTCTCCTTCATTACAGAAACGGCTTTTTCAAAAATATGGTATTG
ATAATCCTGATATGAATAAATTGCAGTTTCATTTGATGCTCGATGAGTTTTTCTAAGAATTAATTCATGA
CCAAAATCCCTTAACGTGAGTTTTCGTTCCACTGAGCGTCAGACCCCGTAGAAAAGATCAAAGGATCTTC
TTGAGATCCTTTTTTTCTGCGCGTAATCTGCTGCTTGCAAACAAAAAAACCACCGCTACCAGCGGTGGTT
TGTTTGCCGGATCAAGAGCTACCAACTCTTTTTCCGAAGGTAACTGGCTTCAGCAGAGCGCAGATACCAA
ATACTGTTCTTCTAGTGTAGCCGTAGTTAGGCCACCACTTCAAGAACTCTGTAGCACCGCCTACATACCT
CGCTCTGCTAATCCTGTTACCAGTGGCTGCTGCCAGTGGCGATAAGTCGTGTCTTACCGGGTTGGACTCA
AGACGATAGTTACCGGATAAGGCGCAGCGGTCGGGCTGAACGGGGGGTTCGTGCACACAGCCCAGCTTGG
AGCGAACGACCTACACCGAACTGAGATACCTACAGCGTGAGCTATGAGAAAGCGCCACGCTTCCCGAAGG
GAGAAAGGCGGACAGGTATCCGGTAAGCGGCAGGGTCGGAACAGGAGAGCGCACGAGGGAGCTTCCAGGG
GGAAACGCCTGGTATCTTTATAGTCCTGTCGGGTTTCGCCACCTCTGACTTGAGCGTCGATTTTTGTGAT
GCTCGTCAGGGGGGCGGAGCCTATGGAAAAACGCCAGCAACGCGGCCTTTTTACGGTTCCTGGCCTTTTG
CTGGCCTTTTGCTCACATGTTCTTTCCTGCGTTATCCCCTGATTCTGTGGATAACCGTATTACCGCCTTT
GAGTGAGCTGATACCGCTCGCCGCAGCCGAACGACCGAGCGCAGCGAGTCAGTGAGCGAGGAAGCGGAAG
AGCGCCCAATACGCAAACCGCCTCTCCCCGCGCGTTGGCCGATTCATTAATGCAGCTGGCACGACAGGTT
TCCCGACTGGAAAGCGGGCAGTGAGCGCAACGCAATTAATGTGAGTTAGCTCACTCATTAGGCACCCCAG
GCTTTACACTTTATGCTTCCGGCTCGTATGTTGTGTGGAATTGTGAGCGGATAACAATTTCACACAGGAA
ACAGCTATGACCATGATTACGCCAAGCTCTAATACGACTCACTATAGGGAAAGCTCGGTACCACGCATGC
TGCAGACGCGTTACGTATCGGATCCAGAATTCGTGATGAAGACGCGGAGGTACAGTGGCCATGAAATCCA
ATCATTTCCTTCTGGCCGCCCTCGGGCAAGAGATAGTGCCGCAGAGGACTCTCACAGCATCTACATCTGC
GACCGCAACAGCCACCAAGCGAGGCGCACATGAGCTTGTCCTCCTCCCATGCCAAAGTTTGGCCCTCTTC
GTTTCTGTGATGCTGAAGGAAGTCAAACTCGTCGATGATAGGACCAGATGGTTTGTCAAGGGTCAACGCT
TTCCATGCCTTCTGGCACCGGTAGTAATGCTCTTCTGCAAGGGAGACTTGACGTTTCGGATCCGCGGGCC
CCGGGACATGCTGGAAGGGATTTTCTGGCTCAATACCACGTCTGTATTTGACCCTTTCCAGACAGTTAAT
CCGCTGCAGGAGGGCGAACTGTAGCTCCTCGTTCTCCTTGTAGCGCTTGATCCAGTCTTTTTGGATGTTG
CACTTGCTTGGCCTATGCTTCTCATATAATCTTGCCCTGTCATAGAGACGACGTCTGAGATTGTAGCGTT
CGTCTTTGATCACCCGGAGCCAGATAGGCCTGAGTATATCTGACATTAGATCAAAGGGTCTGTGGATAGT
CTCCTTCAGCATCAGCGACGCATGTGACTCGCATGTCGGAGAGAGCTTGTGGGTGGTCATCTTTGATGGC
GTCCTCTGCTTTCCCTTGATTTTCGTTGATTGTTTTTCGAAAGTTAAGTCTGGAAGTCAAGAGAATCCTT
CTGCCAGACATTATATTTACGTATACTGACGTAGTAGAAACAGCGTCAGGATGAGGACATGGTGTGTGCT
GGACCACGGAATCATAGTTCATCAGTATATTGGGTTGGACAAATAACGCTGAGCATGTATATGTCTTTAC
ACACTATAAAAGCCAGCGAACGCCAATAAAATAGGGCATATTGATGTGAAAATATGACACCAGTTAAAAG
CAGTGTATTGATTTTATCTCTCTTCACCTCGGACCTATACTACCGTATACAAGACTCAACTTACTTCCAG
ATATAGTAATATACACCCTATGGACGAACCAGCACAATAATTACAGCCAAACAACACCACCCAAATGGCA
TATTCCTAATCAGCACTAAGCACAAATACCACTGTCATCACAGCATAATCAATAAGAATCCCAGACAACC
GACTCACTCTGACTCACCTTACACAAACCCCCAAGCAAAGCGCAGCCCAGAACCTCAGCCAACAATCGGG
CAACGTACGGGGAAAGATTGGCCGATCCATGATGTCAGCAGCCCTAACCCAAAGCGGACTAGCGCATACC
GCCCCTCTGACTCCGCCATCCCAGGGCTCGAGAAGCTTCCGTGGCGTCGATATAAATTCAGCGGGCCTTG
AACATCCCTCCTTACGACACACCTCACGCGATCGATTTTGACACTCACACACCGCCACCCTCACATCCTC
CACCCACACCACACCCCTTAATCAACCCACCATCACCGCTAGAACGTCTATCTCATCACCGACTTCTCAT
CCATCTTCAAACATGGCGTCTTCATCTGAATTCGTCGACAAGCTTCTCGAGCCTAGGCTAGCTCTAGACC
ACACGTGTGGGGGCCCGAGCTCGCGGCCGCTGTATTCTATAGTGTCACCTAAATGGCCGCACAATTCACT
GGCCGTCGTTTTACAACGTCGTGACTGGGAAAACCCTGGCGTTACCCAACTTAATCGCCTTGCAGCACAT
CCCCCTTTCGCCAGCTGGCGTAATAGCGAAGAGGCCCGCACCGATCGCCCTTCCCAACAGTTGCGCAGCC
TGAATGGCGAATGGAAATTGTAAGCGTTAATATTTTGTTAAAATTCGCGTTAAATTTTTGTTAAATCAGC
TCATTTTTTAACCAATAGGCCGAAATCGGCAAAATCCCTTATAAATCAAAAGAATAGACCGAGATAGGGT
[37 nt withheld, positions 4061-4097]
AAAGAACGTGGACTCCAACGTCAAAGG
[49 nt withheld, positions 4125-4173]
T
[91 nt withheld, positions 4175-4265]
G
[124 nt withheld, positions 4267-4390]
CAGGTGGCACTTTTCGGGGAAATGTGCGCGGAACCCCTATTTGTTTAA
Features (pLannotate 1.2.2; 11 found; start..end, strand, type, name):
    151..966     +  CDS            KanR: aminoglycoside phosphotransferase; aph(3')-Ia; confers resistance to kanamycin in bacteria or G418 (Geneticin®) in eukaryotes
   1051..1639    +  rep_origin     ori: high-copy-number ColE1/pMB1/pBR322/pUC origin of replication
   1822..1914    +  CDS            lacI (fragment): lac repressor; lacI; The lac repressor binds to the lac operator to inhibit transcription in E. coli. This inhibition can be relieved by adding lactose or isopropyl-β-D-thiogalactopyranoside (IPTG).
   1927..1948    +  protein_bind   CAP binding site: CAP binding activates transcription in the presence of cAMP. E. coli catabolite activator protein
   1963..1993    +  promoter       lac promoter: promoter for the E. coli lac operon
   2001..2017    +  protein_bind   lac operator: The lac repressor binds to the lac operator to inhibit transcription in E. coli. This inhibition can be relieved by adding lactose or isopropyl-β-D-thiogalactopyranoside (IPTG). lac repressor encoded by lacI
   2060..2078    +  promoter       T7 promoter: promoter for bacteriophage T7 RNA polymerase
   3746..3764    -  promoter       SP6 promoter: promoter for bacteriophage SP6 RNA polymerase
   3774..3931    +  CDS            lacZα (fragment): LacZα fragment of β-galactosidase; lacZ fragment
   3962..4390    -  rep_origin     f1 ori (sequence partly withheld): f1 bacteriophage origin of replication; arrow indicates direction of (+) strand synthesis
   4417..4437    +  promoter       AmpR promoter (fragment): bla
