[The description below was written by a language model from this plasmid's Addgene catalogue record and pLannotate feature annotations shown in this document.]
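Description:
BB1_P_12_asn_mbfA is a small bacterial cloning plasmid that serves as a level-one ("BB1") part-storage vector in a modular assembly system built for metabolic pathway construction and gene integration in Aspergillus niger. It is based on the BB1_L_12_syn_BsaI backbone and is maintained in E. coli through a high-copy ColE1/pUC-type origin, with selection by a kanamycin resistance gene (aph(3')-Ia). An f1 phage origin is also annotated, along with a short remnant of the AmpR promoter that has no attached resistance gene.

The payload is the promoter region of the A. niger mbfA gene, recorded as about 1.5 kb and placed between fusion sites FS1 and FS2. These are the defined overhang positions that mark a part as a promoter module, so that it can be joined in order with coding-sequence and terminator modules in later assembly steps. The backbone name suggests BsaI-based Golden Gate cloning, but the record lists the cloning method as unknown. The automated feature table does not annotate the fungal promoter itself. It most likely lies in the unannotated stretch between the T7 and SP6 promoters, which is flanked by standard cloning-vector elements: a lacI fragment, CAP binding site, lac promoter and operator, and a lacZα fragment. These reflect the multiple-cloning-site region of the parent vector and do not drive any intended expression, although the catalogue classes the plasmid as "Bacterial Expression". The stated backbone and insert sizes do not add up to the 4,438 bp total, and the record does not explain the difference. The plasmid is typically used as a donor of the mbfA promoter when building A. niger expression cassettes.
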