Addgene plasmid #90289: BB1_P_12_asn_mbfA
Purpose: BB1 promoter mbfA gene of Aspergillus niger between FS1 and FS2
Depositing lab: Michael Sauer. Depositing organization: Universitaet fur Bodenkultur Wien (BOKU-WIEN). Publication: An efficient tool for metabolic pathway construction and gene integration for Aspergillus niger. Sarkari P, Marx H, Blumhoff ML, Mattanovich D, Sauer M, Steiger MG. Bioresour Technol. 2017 May 4. pii: S0960-8524(17)30643-0. doi: 10.1016/j.biortech.2017.05.004. PubMed 28533066.
Backbone
  Vector backbone: BB1_L_12_syn_BsaI
  Backbone size w/o insert (bp): 1966
  Total vector size (bp): 4438
  Vector type: Bacterial Expression
Growth in bacteria
  Bacterial resistance: Kanamycin, 50 μg/mL
  Growth temperature: 37°C
  Growth strain: DH5alpha
  Copy number: Unknown
Gene/Insert
  Gene/Insert name: mbfA
  Species: A. niger
  Insert size (bp): 1502
  Cloning method: Unknown
  Sequencing primers: 5′ GTAAAACGACGGCCAGTT; 3′ CAGGAAACAGCTATGAC
Terms and licenses: Academic/Nonprofit Terms; Industry Terms: Not Available to Industry
How to cite: BB1_P_12_asn_mbfA was a gift from Michael Sauer (Addgene plasmid # 90289 ; http://n2t.net/addgene:90289 ; RRID:Addgene_90289)
